>Addgene plasmid #209317 | p3015b | addgene full sequence | sequence record 435309 | Addgene NGS Result
CCAGGAAGAAATGGTGGCATTCAACTTGCTAGTGTTAAATCATTGTTGCTATCGATCATTAAAGTAAAAA
AAGAAGAAAAAGAAAGCTATATAAAGGCGCTGACAAATTCTTTTGACTTAGAGCATACATTCATTCAAGA
GACTTTAAACAAGCTAGCAGAACGCCCTAAAACGGACACACAACTCGATTTGTTTAGCTATGATACAGGC
TGAAAATAAAACCCGCACTATGCCATTACATTTATATCTATGATACGTGTTTGTTTTTTCTTTGCTGTTT
AGCGAATGATTAGCAGAAATATACAGAGTAAGATTTTAATTAATTATTAGGGGGAGAAGGAGAGAGTAGC
CCGAAAACTTTTAGTTGGCTTGGACTGAACGAAGTGAGGGAAAGGCTACTAAAACGTCGAGGGGCAGTGA
GAGCGAAGCGAACACTTGATTTTTTAATTTTCTATCTTTTATAGGTCATTAGAGTATACTTATTTGTCCT
ATAAACTATTTAGCAGCATAATAGATTTATTGAATAGGTCATTTAAGTTGAGCATATTAGAGGAGGAAAA
TCTTGGAGAAATATTTGAAGAACCCGATTACATGGATTGGATTAGTTCTTGTGGTTACGTGGTTTTTAAC
TAAAAGTAGTGAATTTTTGATTTTTGGTGTGTGTGTCTTGTTGTTAGTATTTGCTAGTCAAAGTGATTAA
ATAGAATTCTCATGTTTGACAGCTTATCATCGGAGCTCCGATGATAAGCTGTCAAACATGAGAATTCCCG
GGGATCCTGTCGAGTTCATGAAAAACTAAAAAAAATATTGACACTCTATCATTGATAGAGTATAATTAAA
ATAGAGACCGCGTACTACGCCTATTGGTCTCGTTTTAGAGCTGTGAAACAGCACAGCACGTTAAAATAAG
GCAGTGATTTTTAATCCAGTCCGTATTCAGCTTGAAAAAGTGAGCACCGAATCGGTGCTTTTTTTCTAGA
GCGGGGAGAGGCGGTTTGCGTATTGGGCGCTCTTCCGCTTCCTCGCTCACTGACTCGCTGCGCTCGGTCG
TTCGGCTGCGGCGAGCGGTATCAGCTCACTCAAAGGCGGTAATACGGTTATCCACAGAATCAGGGGATAA
CGCAGGAAAGAACATGTGAGCAAAAGGCCAGCAAAAGGCCAGGAACCGTAAAAAGGCCGCGTTGCTGGCG
TTTTTCCATAGGCTCCGCCCCCCTGACGAGCATCACAAAAATCGACGCTCAAGTCAGAGGTGGCGAAACC
CGACAGGACTATAAAGATACCAGGCGTTTCCCCCTGGAAGCTCCCTCGTGCGCTCTCCTGTTCCGACCCT
GCCGCTTACCGGATACCTGTCCGCCTTTCTCCCTTCGGGAAGCGTGGCGCTTTCTCATAGCTCACGCTGT
AGGTATCTCAGTTCGGTGTAGGTCGTTCGCTCCAAGCTGGGCTGTGTGCACGAACCCCCCGTTCAGCCCG
ACCGCTGCGCCTTATCCGGTAACTATCGTCTTGAGTCCAACCCGGTAAGACACGACTTATCGCCACTGGC
AGCAGCCACTGGTAACAGGATTAGCAGAGCGAGGTATGTAGGCGGTGCTACAGAGTTCTTGAAGTGGTGG
CCTAACTACGGCTACACTAGAAGAACAGTATTTGGTATCTGCGCTCTGCTGAAGCCAGTTACCTTCGGAA
AAAGAGTTGGTAGCTCTTGATCCGGCAAACAAACCACCGCTGGTAGCGGTGGTTTTTTTGTTTGCAAGCA
GCAGATTACGCGCAGAAAAAAAGGATCTCAAGAAGATCCTTTGATCTTTTCTACGGGGTCTGACGCTCAG
TGGAACGAAAACTCACGTTAAGGGATTTTGGTCATGAGATTATCAAAAAGGATCTTCACCTAGATCCTTT
TAAATTAAAAATGAAGTTTTAAATCAATCTAAAGTATATATGAGTAAACTTGGTCTGACAGCCCTCGAGC
ATAAGGCTCGTAGGCTATATTCAGGGCGACCACAACGGTTTCCCTCTACAAATAATTTTGTTTAACTTTG
AAATAAGGAGGTAATACAAATGTCTCGTTTAGATAAAAGTAAAGTGATTAACAGCGCATTAGAGCTGCTT
AATGAGGTCGGAATCGAAGGTTTAACAACCCGTAAACTCGCCCAGAAGCTAGGTGTAGAGCAGCCTACAT
TGTATTGGCATGTAAAAAATAAGCGGGCTTTGCTCGACGCCTTAGCCATTGAGATGTTAGATAGGCACCA
TACTCACTTTTGCCCTTTAGAAGGGGAAAGCTGGCAAGATTTTTTACGTAATAACGCTAAAAGTTTTAGA
TGTGCTTTACTAAGTCATCGCGATGGAGCAAAAGTACATTTAGGTACACGGCCTACAGAAAAACAGTATG
AAACTCTCGAAAATCAATTAGCCTTTTTATGCCAACAAGGTTTTTCACTAGAGAATGCATTATATGCACT
CAGCGCTGTGGGGCATTTTACTTTAGGTTGCGTATTGGAAGATCAAGAGCATCAAGTCGCTAAAGAAGAA
AGGGAAACACCTACTACTGATAGTATGCCGCCATTATTACGACAAGCTATCGAATTATTTGATCACCAAG
GTGCAGAGCCAGCCTTCTTATTCGGCCTTGAATTGATCATATGCGGATTAGAAAAACAACTTAAATGTGA
AAGTGGGTCTTAACTCGAGCCAATCGATACGATTTTGAAGTGGCAACAGATAAAAAAAAGCAGTTTAAAA
TTGTTGCTGAACTTTTAAAACAAGCAAATACAATCATTGTCGCAACAGATAGCGACAGAGAAGGCGAAAA
CATTGCCTGGTCGATCATTCATAAAGCAAATGCCTTTTCTAAAGATAAAACGTATAAAAGACTATGGATC
AATAGTTTAGAAAAAGATGTGATCCGTAGCGGTTTTCAAAATTTGCGACCAGGAATGAATTACTATCCCT
TTTATCAAGAAGCGCACAAAAAGAAAAACGAAATGATACACCAATCAGTGCAAAAAAAGATATAATGGGA
GATAAGACGGTTCGTGTTCGTGCTGACTTGCACCATATCATAAAAATCGAAACAGCAAAGAATGGCGGAA
ACGTAAAAGAAGTTATGGAAATAAGACTTAGAAGCAAACTTAAGAGTGTGTTGATAGTGCAGTATCTTAA
AATTTTGTATAATAGGAATTGAAGTTAAATTAGATGCTAAAAATTTGTAATTAAGAAGGAGTGATTACAT
GAACAAAAATATAAAATATTCTCAAAACTTTTTAACGAGTGAAAAAGTACTCAACCAAATAATAAAACAA
TTGAATTTAAAAGAAACCGATACCGTTTACGAAATTGGAACAGGTAAAGGGCATTTAACGACGAAACTGG
CTAAAATAAGTAAACAGGTAACGTCTATTGAATTAGACAGTCATCTATTCAACTTATCGTCAGAAAAATT
AAAACTGAATACTCGTGTCACTTTAATTCACCAAGATATTCTACAGTTTCAATTCCCTAACAAACAGAGG
TATAAAATTGTTGGGAGTATTCCTTACCATTTAAGCACACAAATTATTAAAAAAGTGGTTTTTGAAAGCC
ATGCGTCTGACATCTATCTGATTGTTGAAGAAGGATTCTACAAGCGTACCTTGGATATTCACCGAACACT
AGGGTTGCTCTTGCACACTCAAGTCTCGATTCAGCAATTGCTTAAGCTGCCAGCGGAATGCTTTCATCCT
AAACCAAAAGTAAACAGTGTCTTAATAAAACTTACCCGCCATACCACAGATGTTCCAGATAAATATTGGA
AGCTATATACGTACTTTGTTTCAAAATGGGTCAATCGAGAATATCGTCAACTGTTTACTAAAAATCAGTT
TCATCAAGCAATGAAACACGCCAAAGTAAACAATTTAAGTACCGTTACTTATGAGCAAGTATTGTCTATT
TTTAATAGTTATCTATTATTTAACGGGAGGAAATAATTCTATGAGTCGCTTTTGTAAATTTGGAAAGTTA
CACGTTACTAAAGGGAATGTAGATAAATTATTAGGTATACTACTGACAGCTTCCAAGGAGCTAAAGAGAT
CTAAAATAGTACGTTTCTTATTAAATTTATTTTTTAAGAAAAACATTAGGCTAACCTATTTGATAAAAAT
AGTGATAAGTAGAAATTTTCTAAAATATTTAGATTTATATAAGGTGGTAAATTATCGTTATGGTTTTTTA
CATGAAAATCTAAATTAAATTATCAGAAATTAACAAAAGGATAGGCGCAAGTATATTATAGCAAAATGAT
AATATTAGTTTTATGAAAAAAATGCAGTTTATTTGTAATAATGTAAAATATAGGGGAAAAGAAAGCGCTT
GACGACCTTTTGGACAAGTAGTAAGATACAAACATGGGCCCTGTAAATTAAAAATACTGCAGTAAAAGTG
ATTTTAGTTTAAAGGAGGAAATTTATTATGAACGTTAAACATATGATGGATCCCATGGTGAGCAAGGGCG
AGGAGGATAACATGGCCATCATCAAGGAGTTCATGCGCTTCAAGGTGCACATGGAGGGCTCCGTGAACGG
CCACGAGTTCGAGATCGAGGGCGAGGGCGAGGGCCGCCCCTACGAGGGCACCCAGACCGCCAAGCTGAAG
GTGACCAAGGGTGGCCCCCTGCCCTTCGCCTGGGACATCCTGTCCCCTCAGTTCATGTACGGCTCCAAGG
CCTACGTGAAGCACCCCGCCGACATCCCCGACTACTTGAAGCTGTCCTTCCCCGAGGGCTTCAAGTGGGA
GCGCGTGATGAACTTCGAGGACGGCGGCGTGGTGACCGTGACCCAGGACTCCTCCCTGCAGGACGGCGAG
TTCATCTACAAGGTGAAGCTGCGCGGCACCAACTTCCCCTCCGACGGCCCCGTAATGCAGAAGAAGACCA
TGGGCTGGGAGGCCTCCTCCGAGCGGATGTACCCCGAGGACGGCGCCCTGAAGGGCGAGATCAAGCAGAG
GCTGAAGCTGAAGGACGGCGGCCACTACGACGCTGAGGTCAAGACCACCTACAAGGCCAAGAAGCCCGTG
CAGCTGCCCGGCGCCTACAACGTCAACATCAAGTTGGACATCACCTCCCACAACGAGGACTACACCATCG
TGGAACAGTACGAACGCGCCGAGGGCCGCCACTCCACCGGCGGCATGGACGAGCTGTACAAGTAATCTAG
AGTCGACCTGCAGGCATGCAAGCTTGGCACTGGCCGTCGTTTTACAACGTCGTGACTGGGAAAACCCTGG
CCTAGCGCTTAGAATCGCTTTAGGAAACACGATCCAGTCCAATAATCGTCGATAAAAACTTTTGAAAAAG
GTTGGTGAAATTACCTACTTTTGGAATAATCACAAATCACAAGTGATTAATCACAAATCACAAGTGATTA
ATCACTTGTTTATTAAGATATTAAAAGCTATAATTTAAATAAAGCGTGAATTTTATTACACAAAAAGAGG
GGGGAGAAACTTGGAACTAGCATTTAGAGAAAGCTTAAAAAAGATGAGAGGTACCAAATCAAAAGAAAAA
TTCTCCCAAGAATTAGAAATGAGTAGATCAAATTATTCACGAATAGAATCAGGAAAATCAGATCCAACCA
TAAAAACACTAGAACAAATTGCAAAGTTAACTAACTCAACGCTAGTAGTGGATTTAATCCCAAATGAGCC
AACAGAACCAGAACCAGAAACAGAATCAGAACAAGTAACATTGGATTTAGAAATGGAAGAAGAAAAAAGC
AATGACTTCGTGTGAATAATGCGCGAAATCGTTGCTTATTTTTTTTAAAAGCGGTATACTAGATATAACG
AAACAACGAACTGAATAGAAACGAAAAAAGAGCCATGACACATTTATAAAATGTTTGACGACATTTTATA
AATGCATAGCCCGATAAGATTGCCAAACCAACGCTTATCAGTTAGTCAGATGAACTCTTCCCTCGTAAGA
AGTTATTTAATTAACTTTGTTTGAAGACGGTATATAACCGTACTATCATTATATAGGGAAATCAGAGAGT
TTTCAAGTATCTAAGCTACTGAATTTAAGAATTGTTAAGCAATCAATCGGAAATCGTTTGATTGCTTTTT
TTGTATTCATTTATAGAAGGTGGAGTTTGTATGAATCATGATGAATGTAAAACTTATATAAAAAATAGTT
TATTGGAGATAAGAAAATTAGCAAATATCTATACACTAGAAACGTTTAAGAAAGAGTTAGAAAAGAGAAA
TATCTACTTAGAAACAAAATCAGATAAGTATTTTTCTTCGGAGGGGGAAGATTATATATATAAGTTAATA
GAAAATAACAAAATAATTTATTCGATTAGTGGAAAAAAATTGACTTATAAAGGAAAAAAATCTTTTTCAA
AACATGCAATATTGAAACAGTTGAATGAAAAAGCAAACCAAGTTAATTAAACAACCTATTTTATAGGATT
TATAGGAAAGGAGAACAGCTGAATGAATATCCCTTTTGTTGTAGAAACTGTGCTTCATGACGGCTTGTTA
AAGTACAAATTTAAAAATAGTAAAATTCGCTCAATCACTACCAAGCCAGGTAAAAGCAAAGGGGCTATTT
TTGCGTATCGCTCAAAATCAAGCATGATTGGCGGTCGTGGTGTTGTTCTGACTTCCGAGGAAGCGATTCA
AGAAAATCAAGATACATTTACACATTGGACACCCAACGTTTATCGTTATGGAACGTATGCAGACGAAAAC
CGTTCATACACGAAAGGACATTCTGAAAACAATTTAAGACAAATCAATACCTTCTTTATTGATTTTGATA
TTCACACGGCAAAAGAAACTATTTCAGCAAGCGATATTTTAACAACCGCTATTGATTTAGGTTTTATGCC
TACTATGATTATCAAATCTGATAAAGGTTATCAAGCATATTTTGTTTTAGAAACGCCAGTCTATGTGACT
TCAAAATCAGAATTTAAATCTGTCAAAGCAGCCAAAATAATTTCGCAAAATATCCGAGAATATTTTGGAA
AGTCTTTGCCAGTTGATCTAACGTGTAATCATTTTGGTATTGCTCGCATACCAAGAACGGACAATGTAGA
ATTTTTTGATCCTAATTACCGTTATTCTTTCAAAGAATGGCAAGATTGGTCTTTCAAACAAACAGATAAT
AAGGGCTTTACTCGTTCAAGTCTAACGGTTTTAAGCGGTACAGAAGGCAAAAAACAAGTAGATGAACCCT
GGTTTAATCTCTTATTGCACGAAACGAAATTTTCAGGAGAAAAGGGTTTAATAGGGCGTAATAACGTCAT
GTTTACCCTCTCTTTAGCCTACTTTAGTTCAGGCTATTCAATCGAAACGTGCGAATATAATATGTTTGAG
TTTAATAATCGATTAGATCAACCCTTAGAAGAAAAAGAAGTAATCAAAATTGTTAGAAGTGCCTATTCAG
AAAACTATCAAGGGGCTAATAGGGAATACATTACCATTCTTTGCAAAGCTTGGGTATCAAGTGATTTAAC
CAGTAAAGATTTATTTGTCCGTCAAGGGTGGTTTAAATTCAAGAAAAAAAGAAGCGAACGTCAACGTGTT
CATTTGTCAGAATGGAAAGAAGATTTAATGGCTTATATTAGCGAAAAAAGCGATGTATACAAGCCTTATT
TAGTGACGACCAAAAAAGAGATTAGAGAAGTGCTAGGCATTCCTGAACGGACATTAGATAAATTGCTGAA
GGTACTGAAGGCGAATCAGGAAATTTTCTTTAAGATTAAA
Features (pLannotate 1.2.2; 11 found; start..end, strand, type, name):
    716..732     +  promoter       tet promoter (fragment): E. coli promoter for tetracycline efflux protein gene
    739..755     -  promoter       tet promoter (fragment): E. coli promoter for tetracycline efflux protein gene
    813..831     +  protein_bind   tet operator: bacterial operator O1 for the tetR and tetA genes tetracycline repressor TetR
   1193..1781    -  rep_origin     ori: high-copy-number ColE1/pMB1/pBR322/pUC origin of replication
   2050..2670    +  CDS            tetR: TETR2_ECOLX - Experimental evidence at protein level: Swiss-Prot protein existence level 1. TetR is the repressor of the tetracycline resistance element; its N-terminal region forms a helix-turn-helix structure and binds DNA. Binding of tetracycline to TetR reduces the repressor affinity for the tetracycline resistance gene (tetA) promoter operator sites. From Escherichia coli.
   3219..3953    +  CDS            erm: ERM_STREE - Experimental evidence at protein level: Swiss-Prot protein existence level 1. This protein produces a dimethylation of the adenine residue at position 2085 in 23S rRNA, resulting in reduced affinity between ribosomes and macrolide-lincosamide-streptogramin B antibiotics. From Streptococcus pneumoniae.
   4465..5172    +  CDS            mCherry: mCherry is a basic (constitutively fluorescent) red fluorescent protein published in 2004, derived from Discosoma sp.. It is reported to be a very rapidly-maturing monomer with low acid sensitivity.
   5176..5205    +  misc_feature   MCS (fragment): pUC18/19 multiple cloning site
   5208..5251    +  CDS            lacZα (fragment): LacZα fragment of β-galactosidase; lacZ fragment
   5471..5752    +  CDS            copR: COPR_STRAG - Protein predicted: Swiss-Prot protein existence level 4. Involved in copy control of plasmid pIP501. From Streptococcus agalactiae.
   6463..210     +  CDS            repS (across the origin): REPS_STRPY - Protein predicted: Swiss-Prot protein existence level 4. Essential for replication. From Streptococcus pyogenes.
