[The description below was written by a language model from this plasmid's Addgene catalogue record and pLannotate feature annotations shown in this document.]
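Description:
p3015b is a bacterial expression shuttle plasmid built on the vpL3004 backbone for delivering single guide RNAs into Group B Streptococcus (Streptococcus agalactiae). The catalogue lists it at about 7.8 kb, and the sequenced record is 7,740 nt. The feature table shows two replication systems. A high-copy ColE1/pUC-type origin supports propagation in E. coli cloning strains. The second comprises copR and repS genes of the pIP501 type, encoding a copy-control protein and a replication protein from Gram-positive streptococcal plasmids, and presumably supports maintenance in the streptococcal host. Selection relies on an erm gene encoding a 23S rRNA methyltransferase that confers erythromycin (macrolide-lincosamide-streptogramin B) resistance, a marker usable in both hosts.

The payload is a GBS-compatible sgRNA template with no targeting sequence installed. In its place is a protospacer cloning site flanked by BsaI sites, so a short targeting cassette can be inserted by type IIS restriction cloning. Transcription comes from a Xyl/tet promoter that the record describes as constitutively active. The annotation picks up tet promoter fragments, a tet operator and a tetR coding sequence, but the sgRNA scaffold itself is not annotated in the table. The depositor also added an mCherry red fluorescent marker, followed by remnants of a pUC multiple cloning site and lacZα; the record does not state its promoter or its exact role.

The associated publication concerns Cas9 variants in Group B Streptococcus and programmable gene repression. This suggests use as the guide-delivery component of a CRISPR interference system, with Cas9 supplied separately, since no Cas9 gene is annotated here.
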