Addgene plasmid #209317: p3015b
Purpose: Expresses a sgRNA template with a protospacer cloning site flanked by BsaI restriction sites for easy insertion of a targeting cassette.
Depositing lab: Thomas Hooven. Depositing organization: University of Pittsburgh (University, School of Medicine, and Cancer Institute). Publication: Group B Streptococcus Cas9 variants provide insight into programmable gene repression and CRISPR-Cas transcriptional effects. Gopalakrishna KP, Hillebrand GH, Bhavana VH, Elder JL, D'Mello A, Tettelin H, Hooven TA. Commun Biol. 2023 Jun 9;6(1):620. doi: 10.1038/s42003-023-04994-w. PubMed 37296208.
Backbone
  Vector backbone: vpL3004
  Total vector size (bp): 7795
  Modifications to backbone: Added sgRNA template and protospacer cloning site; added mCherry fluorescent marker
  Vector type: Bacterial Expression
Growth in bacteria
  Bacterial resistance: Erythromycin, 300 μg/mL
  Growth temperature: 37°C
  Growth strain: DH5alpha
  Copy number: Unknown
Gene/Insert
  Gene/Insert name: Group B Streptococcus-compatible single guide RNA (alt name: GBS sgRNA)
  gRNA/shRNA sequence: None/flexible insertion site
  Species: Streptococcus agalactiae
  GenBank ID: NZ_CP012480.1
  Promoter: Xyl/tet promoter that is constitutively active
  Cloning method: Gibson Cloning
  Sequencing primers: 5′ GAGTAATCTTTGTGCGGTTTAAC; 3′ TACCGCCTTTGAGTGAGCTG
Terms and licenses: Academic/Nonprofit Terms; Industry Terms: Not Available to Industry
How to cite: p3015b was a gift from Thomas Hooven (Addgene plasmid # 209317 ; http://n2t.net/addgene:209317 ; RRID:Addgene_209317)
